>Addgene plasmid #58498 | pEN_TT JunD-HA | depositor partial sequence | sequence record 90377 | pEN_TT JunD-HA sequence 1053 bps
ATGGAAACGCCCTTCTATGGCGAGGAGGCGCTGAGCGGCCTGGCTGCGGGTGCGTCGAGCGTCGCTGGTG
CTACTGGGGCCCCCGGCGGTGGTGGCTTCGCGCCCCCGGGCCGCGCTTTCCCCGGGGCGCCCCCGACGAG
CAGCATGCTGAAGAAAGACGCGCTGACGCTCAGCCTGGCGGAGCAGGGAGCGGCGGGATTGAAACCAGGG
TCGGCCACTGCACCTTCTGCGCTGCGCCCCGACGGCGCCCCCGACGGGCTGCTGGCTTCGCCGGATCTTG
GGCTGCTCAAACTCGCGTCGCCGGAGCTGGAGAGGCTGATCATCCAGTCCAACGGGCTGGTGACCACTAC
CCCGACCAGTACGCAGTTCCTCTACCCGAAGGTGGCAGCTAGCGAGGAGCAGGAGTTCGCCGAAGGCTTC
GTCAAGGCGCTGGAGGACCTGCACAAGCAAAGCCAGCTGGGTGCGGCCACCGCGGCCACCTCAGGGGCTC
CCGCGCCTCCCGCGCCCGCCGACCTGGCCGCCACCCCCGGGGCCACGGAGACCCCGGTCTACGCCAACCT
GAGCAGTTTCGCGGGTGGCGCCGGGCCCCCTGGGGGCGCGGCCACCGTGGCTTTCGCCGCGGAGCCAGTG
CCCTTCCCGCCGCCCCCGGGCGCGCTGGGGCCGCCGCCACCTCCGCATCCACCGCGCCTGGCCGCGCTCA
AGGACGAGCCGCAGACCGTGCCGGACGTGCCGAGCTTCGGCGACAGCCCTCCGCTGTCGCCCATCGACAT
GGACACGCAAGAACGCATCAAGGCGGAGCGCAAGAGGCTGCGCAACCGCATCGCCGCCTCCAAATGCCGC
AAGCGCAAGCTGGAGCGTATCTCGCGCCTGGAGGAGAAAGTCAAGACCCTCAAAAGCCAGAACACCGAGC
TGGCGTCCACCGCCAGCCTGCTGCGCGAGCAGGTGGCGCAGCTCAAACAGAAAGTCCTCAGCCACGTCAA
CAGCGGCTGCCAGCTGCTGCCCCAGCACCAGGTCCCGGCGTACTACCCATACGACGTCCCAGACTACGCT
TAA
