>Addgene plasmid #58498 | pEN_TT JunD-HA | addgene partial sequence | sequence record 93860 | pENTR-R 5'-ATGGCTCATAACACCCCTTG-3'
TTTATTGTTCATGATGATATATTTTTATCTTGTGCAATGTAACATCAGAGATTTTGAGACACGGGCCAGA
GCTGCAGCTGGATGGCAAATAATGATTTTATTTTGACTGATAGTGACCTGTTCGTTGCAACAAATTGATA
AGCAATGCTTTCTTATAATGCCAACTTTGTACAAGAAAGCTGGGTCTAGATATCTCGAAAACGCATTAGT
CTTCCAATTGTTAAGCGTAGTCTGGGACGTCGTATGGGTAGTACGCCGGGACCTGGTGCTGGGGCAGCAG
CTGGCAGCCGCTGTTGACGTGGCTGAGGACTTTCTGTTTGAGCTGCGCCACCTGCTCGCGCAGCAGGCTG
GCGGTGGACGCCAGCTCGGTGTTCTGGCTTTTGAGGGTCTTGACTTTCTCCTCCAGGCGCGAGATACGCT
CCAGCTTGCGCTTGCGGCATTTGGAGGCGGCGATGCGGTTGCGCAGCCTCTTGCGCTCCGCCTTGATGCG
TTCTTGCGTGTCCATGTCGATGGGCGACAGCGGAGGGCTGTCGCCGAAGCTCGGCACGTCCGGCACGGTC
TGCGGCTCGTCCTTGAGCGCGGCCAGGCGCGGTGGATGCGGAGGTGGCGGCGGCCCCAGCGCGCCCGGGG
GCGGCGGGAAGGGCACTGGCTCCGCGGCGAAAGCCACGGTGGCCGCGCCCCCAGGGGGCCCGGCGCCACC
CGCGAAACTGCTCAGGTTGGCGTAGACCGGGGTCTCCGTGGCCCCGGGGGTGGCGGCCAGGTCGGCGGGC
GCGGGAGGCGCGGGAGCCCCTGAGGTGGCCGCGGTGGCCGCACCCAGCTGGCTTTGCTTGTGCAGGTCCT
CCAGCGCCTTGACGAA
