>Addgene plasmid #58498 | pEN_TT JunD-HA | addgene partial sequence | sequence record 95690 | pCEP-fwd 5'-AGAGCTCGTTTAGTGAACCG-3'
TGGAAACGCCCTTCTATGGCGAGGAGGCGCTGAGCGGCCTGGCTGCGGGTGCGTCGAGCGTCGCTGGTGC
TACTGGGGCCCCCGGCGGTGGTGGCTTCGCGCCCCCGGGCCGCGCTTTCCCCGGGGCGCCCCCGACGAGC
AGCATGCTGAAGAAAGACGCGCTGACGCTCAGCCTGGCGGAGCAGGGAGCGGCGGGATTGAAACCAGGGT
CGGCCACTGCACCTTCTGCGCTGCGCCCCGACGGCGCCCCCGACGGGCTGCTGGCTTCGCCGGATCTTGG
GCTGCTCAAACTCGCGTCGCCGGAGCTGGAGAGGCTGATCATCCAGTCCAACGGGCTGGTGACCACTACC
CCGACCAGTACGCAGTTCCTCTACCCGAAGGTGGCAGCCAGCGAGGAGCAGGAGTTCGCCGAAGGCTTCG
TCAAGGCGCTGGAGGACCTGCACAAGCAAAGCCAGCTGGGTGCGGCCACCGCGGCCACCTCAGGGGCTCC
CGCGCCTCCCGCGCCCGCCGACCTGGCCGCCACCCCCGGGGCCACGGAGACCCCGGTCTACGCCAACCTG
AGCAGTTTCGCGGGTGGC
