[The description below was written by a language model from this plasmid's Addgene catalogue record.]
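Description:
pEN_TT JunD-HA is a Gateway entry vector built on the pEN_TTmiRc2 backbone (about 4.4 kb without insert) and designed to carry an inducible expression cassette for mouse JunD. It is propagated in standard E. coli cloning strains under gentamicin selection. The record lists the copy number as unknown and does not name the origin of replication. As an entry clone, it is not meant to be the final expression vehicle. Its cassette is expected to be flanked by att recombination sites, so it can be moved by a Gateway recombination reaction into a compatible destination vector for delivery to mammalian cells. No feature table is provided, so the att sites and other backbone elements cannot be confirmed from the record itself.

The insert is the roughly 1.05 kb coding sequence of Mus musculus Jund (jun D proto-oncogene, also called Jund1), a member of the Jun family of AP-1 transcription factors. It was cloned by restriction digestion between SpeI and MfeI sites, both of which remain intact. An HA epitope tag is fused to the C terminus, which allows the exogenous protein to be detected or immunoprecipitated with anti-HA antibodies and distinguished from endogenous JunD.

The stated purpose describes expression as inducible, but the record does not specify the promoter. The "TT" in the vector name suggests a tetracycline-responsive design, though this is an inference rather than a recorded fact.

The construct serves as an intermediate for building conditional JunD expression vectors. The associated work studied a TGFBR3–JUND–KRT5 regulatory circuit in breast epithelial cells and basal-like premalignancies.
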