Addgene plasmid #58498: pEN_TT JunD-HA
Purpose: Gateway entry vector for an inducible HA-tagged mouse JunD
Depositing lab: Kevin Janes. Depositing organization: University of Virginia. Publication: A time- and matrix-dependent TGFBR3-JUND-KRT5 regulatory circuit in single breast epithelial cells and basal-like premalignancies. Wang CC, Bajikar SS, Jamal L, Atkins KA, Janes KA. Nat Cell Biol. 2014 Apr;16(4):345-56. doi: 10.1038/ncb2930. Epub 2014 Mar 23. PubMed 24658685.
Backbone
  Vector backbone: pEN_TTmiRc2
  Backbone manufacturer: Addgene #2752
  Backbone size w/o insert (bp): 4422
  Vector type: Entry vector
Growth in bacteria
  Bacterial resistance: Gentamicin, 10 μg/mL
  Growth temperature: 37°C
  Growth strain: DH5alpha
  Copy number: Unknown
Gene/Insert
  Gene/Insert name: JunD (alt names: jun D proto-oncogene; Jund; Jund1)
  Species: M. musculus (mouse)
  Insert size (bp): 1053
  GenBank ID: NM_010592
  Entrez Gene: Jund (a.k.a. Jund1)
  Tag / fusion protein: HA (C terminal on insert)
  Cloning method: Restriction Enzyme; 5′ cloning site SpeI (not destroyed); 3′ cloning site Mfe1 (not destroyed)
  Sequencing primers: 5′ pCEP-fwd; 3′ N/A
Terms and licenses: Academic/Nonprofit Terms; Industry Terms: Not Available to Industry
How to cite: pEN_TT JunD-HA was a gift from Kevin Janes (Addgene plasmid # 58498 ; http://n2t.net/addgene:58498 ; RRID:Addgene_58498)
